>Addgene plasmid #31452 | pRLCon1-449 | depositor full sequence | sequence record 14403 | Author sequence
TCAATATTGGCCATTAGCCATATTATTCATTGGTTATATAGCATAAATCAATATTGGCTATTGGCCATTG
CATACGTTGTATCTATATCATAATATGTACATTTATATTGGCTCATGTCCAATATGACCGCCATGTTGGC
ATTGATTATTGACTAGTTATTAATAGTAATCAATTACGGGGTCATTAGTTCATAGCCCATATATGGAGTT
CCGCGTTACATAACTTACGGTAAATGGCCCGCCTGGCTGACCGCCCAACGACCCCCGCCCATTGACGTCA
ATAATGACGTATGTTCCCATAGTAACGCCAATAGGGACTTTCCATTGACGTCAATGGGTGGAGTATTTAC
GGTAAACTGCCCACTTGGCAGTACATCAAGTGTATCATATGCCAAGTCCGCCCCCTATTGACGTCAATGA
CGGTAAATGGCCCGCCTGGCATTATGCCCAGTACATGACCTTACGGGACTTTCCTACTTGGCAGTACATC
TACGTATTAGTCATCGCTATTACCATGGTGATGCGGTTTTGGCAGTACACCAATGGGCGTGGATAGCGGT
TTGACTCACGGGGATTTCCAAGTCTCCACCCCATTGACGTCAATGGGAGTTTGTTTTGGCACCAAAATCA
ACGGGACTTTCCAAAATGTCGTAACAACTGCGATCGCCCGCCCCGTTGACGCAAATGGGCGGTAGGCGTG
TACGGTGGGAGGTCTATATAAGCAGAGCTCGTTTAGTGAACCGTCAGATCACTAGAAGCTTTATTGCGGT
AGTTTATCACAGTTAAATTGCTAACGCAGTCAGTGCTTCTGACACAACAGTCTCGAACTTAAGCTGCAGT
GACTCTCTTAAGGTAGCCTTGCAGAAGTTGGTCGTGAGGCACTGGGCAGGTAAGTATCAAGGTTACAAGA
CAGGTTTAAGGAGACCAATAGAAACTGGGCTTGTCGAGACAGAGAAGACTCTTGCGTTTCTGATAGGCAC
CTATTGGTCTTACTGACATCCACTTTGCCTTTCTCTCCACAGGTGTCCACTCCCAGTTCAATTACAGCTC
TTAAGGCTAGAGTACTTAATACGACTCACTATAGGCTAGCCACCATGGCTTCCAAGGTGTACGACCCCGA
GCAACGCAAACGCATGATCACTGGGCCTCAGTGGTGGGCTCGCTGCAAGCAAATGAACGTGCTGGACTCC
TTCATCAACTACTATGATTCCGAGAAGCACGCCGAGAACGCCGTGATTTTTCTGCATGGTAACGCTGCCT
CCAGCTACCTGTGGAGGCACGTCGTGCCTCACATCGAGCCCGTGGCTAGATGCATCATCCCTGATCTGAT
CGGAATGGGTAAGTCCGGCAAGAGCGGGAATGGCTCATATCGCCTCCTGGATCACTACAAGTACCTCACC
GCTTGGTTCGAGCTGCTGAACCTTCCAAAGAAAATCATCTTTGTGGGCCACGACTGGGGGGCTTGTCTGG
CCTTTCACTACTCCTACGAGCACCAAGACAAGATCAAGGCCATCGTCCATGCTGAGAGTGTCGTGGACGT
GATCGAGTCCTGGGACGAGTGGCCTGACATCGAGGAGGATATCGCCCTGATCAAGAGCGAAGAGGGCGAG
AAAATGGTGCTTGAGAATAACTTCTTCGTCGAGACCATGCTCCCAAGCAAGATCATGCGGAAACTGGAGC
CTGAGGAGTTCGCTGCCTACCTGGAGCCATTCAAGGAGAAGGGCGAGGTTAGACGGCCTACCCTCTCCTG
GCCTCGCGAGATCCCTCTCGTTAAGGGAGGCAAGCCCGACGTCGTCCAGATTGTCCGCAACTACAACGCC
TACCTTCGGGCCAGCGACGATCTGCCTAAGATGTTCATCGAGTCCGACCCTGGGTTCTTTTCCAACGCTA
TTGTCGAGGGAGCTAAGAAGTTCCCTAACACCGAGTTCGTGAAGGTGAAGGGCCTCCACTTCAGCCAGGA
GGACGCTCCAGATGAAATGGGTAAGTACATCAAGAGCTTCGTGGAGCGCGTGCTGAAGAACGAGCAGTAA
TTCTAGTTAGCAAGCCGCTGGGGCTTGGGGGCTCCACTGGCTCCCCCCAGCCCCCTAAGAGAGCACCTGG
TGATCACGTGGTCACGGCAAAGGAAGACGTGATGCCAGGACCAGTCCCAGAGCAGGAATGGGAAGGATGA
AGGGCCCGAGAACATGGCCTAAGGGCCACATCCCACTGCCACCCTTGACGCCCTGCTCTGGATAACAAGA
CTTTGACTTGGGGAGACCTCTACTGCCTTGGACAACTTTTCTCATGTTGAAGCCACTGCCTTCACCTTCA
CCTTCATCCATGTCCAACCCCCGACTTCATCCCAAAGGACAGCCGCCTGGAGATGACTTGAGGCCTTACT
TAAACCCAGCTCCCTTCTTCCCTAGCCTGGTGCTTCTCCTCTCCTAGCCCCTGTCATGGTGTCCAGACAG
AGCCCTGTGAGGCTGGGTCCAATTGTGGCACTTGGGGCAGCGGCCGCTTCCCTTTAGTGAGGGTTAATGC
TTCGAGCAGACATGATAAGATACATTGATGAGTTTGGACAAACCACAACTAGAATGCAGTGAAAAAAATG
CTTTATTTGTGAAATTTGTGATGCTATTGCTTTATTTGTAACCATTATAAGCTGCAATAAACAAGTTAAC
AACAACAATTGCATTCATTTTATGTTTCAGGTTCAGGGGGAGATGTGGGAGGTTTTTTAAAGCAAGTAAA
ACCTCTACAAATGTGGTAAAATCCGATAAGGATCGATCCGGGCTGGCGTAATAGCGAAGAGGCCCGCACC
GATCGCCCTTCCCAACAGTTGCGCAGCCTGAATGGCGAATGG
[124 nt withheld, positions 2843-2966]
C
[91 nt withheld, positions 2968-3058]
A
[49 nt withheld, positions 3060-3108]
CCTTTGACGTTGGAGTCCACGTTCTTT
[37 nt withheld, positions 3136-3172]
ACCCTATCTCGGTCTATTCTTTTGATTTATAAGGGATTTTGCCGATTTCGGCCTATTGGTTAAAAAATGA
GCTGATTTAACAAAAATTTAACGCGAATTTTAACAAAATATTAACGCTTACAATTTCCTGATGCGGTATT
TTCTCCTTACGCATCTGTGCGGTATTTCACACCGCATACGCGGATCTGCGCAGCACCATGGCCTGAAATA
ACCTCTGAAAGAGGAACTTGGTTAGGTACCTTCTGAGGCGGAAAGAACCAGCTGTGGAATGTGTGTCAGT
TAGGGTGTGGAAAGTCCCCAGGCTCCCCAGCAGGCAGAAGTATGCAAAGCATGCATCTCAATTAGTCAGC
AACCAGGTGTGGAAAGTCCCCAGGCTCCCCAGCAGGCAGAAGTATGCAAAGCATGCATCTCAATTAGTCA
GCAACCATAGTCCCGCCCCTAACTCCGCCCATCCCGCCCCTAACTCCGCCCAGTTCCGCCCATTCTCCGC
CCCATGGCTGACTAATTTTTTTTATTTATGCAGAGGCCGAGGCCGCCTCGGCCTCTGAGCTATTCCAGAA
GTAGTGAGGAGGCTTTTTTGGAGGCCTAGGCTTTTGCAAAAAGCTTGATTCTTCTGACACAACAGTCTCG
AACTTAAGGCTAGAGCCACCATGATTGAACAAGATGGATTGCACGCAGGTTCTCCGGCCGCTTGGGTGGA
GAGGCTATTCGGCTATGACTGGGCACAACAGACAATCGGCTGCTCTGATGCCGCCGTGTTCCGGCTGTCA
GCGCAGGGGCGCCCGGTTCTTTTTGTCAAGACCGACCTGTCCGGTGCCCTGAATGAACTGCAGGACGAGG
CAGCGCGGCTATCGTGGCTGGCCACGACGGGCGTTCCTTGCGCAGCTGTGCTCGACGTTGTCACTGAAGC
GGGAAGGGACTGGCTGCTATTGGGCGAAGTGCCGGGGCAGGATCTCCTGTCATCTCACCTTGCTCCTGCC
GAGAAAGTATCCATCATGGCTGATGCAATGCGGCGGCTGCATACGCTTGATCCGGCTACCTGCCCATTCG
ACCACCAAGCGAAACATCGCATCGAGCGAGCACGTACTCGGATGGAAGCCGGTCTTGTCGATCAGGATGA
TCTGGACGAAGAGCATCAGGGGCTCGCGCCAGCCGAACTGTTCGCCAGGCTCAAGGCGCGCATGCCCGAC
GGCGAGGATCTCGTCGTGACCCATGGCGATGCCTGCTTGCCGAATATCATGGTGGAAAATGGCCGCTTTT
CTGGATTCATCGACTGTGGCCGGCTGGGTGTGGCGGACCGCTATCAGGACATAGCGTTGGCTACCCGTGA
TATTGCTGAAGAGCTTGGCGGCGAATGGGCTGACCGCTTCCTCGTGCTTTACGGTATCGCCGCTCCCGAT
TCGCAGCGCATCGCCTTCTATCGCCTTCTTGACGAGTTCTTCTGAGCGGGACTCTGGGGTTCGAAATGAC
CGACCAAGCGACGCCCAACCTGCCATCACGATGGCCGCAATAAAATATCTTTATTTTCATTACATCTGTG
TGTTGGTTTTTTGTGTGAATCGATAGCGATAAGGATCCGCGTATGGTGCACTCTCAGTACAATCTGCTCT
GATGCCGCATAGTTAAGCCAGCCCCGACACCCGCCAACACCCGCTGACGCGCCCTGACGGGCTTGTCTGC
TCCCGGCATCCGCTTACAGACAAGCTGTGACCGTCTCCGGGAGCTGCATGTGTCAGAGGTTTTCACCGTC
ATCACCGAAACGCGCGAGACGAAAGGGCCTCGTGATACGCCTATTTTTATAGGTTAATGTCATGATAATA
ATGGTTTCTTAGACGTCAGGTGGCACTTTTCGGGGAAATGTGCGCGGAACCCCTATTTGTTTATTTTTCT
AAATACATTCAAATATGTATCCGCTCATGAGACAATAACCCTGATAAATGCTTCAATAATATTGAAAAAG
GAAGAGTATGAGTATTCAACATTTCCGTGTCGCCCTTATTCCCTTTTTTGCGGCATTTTGCCTTCCTGTT
TTTGCTCACCCAGAAACGCTGGTGAAAGTAAAAGATGCTGAAGATCAGTTGGGTGCACGAGTGGGTTACA
TCGAACTGGATCTCAACAGCGGTAAGATCCTTGAGAGTTTTCGCCCCGAAGAACGTTTTCCAATGATGAG
CACTTTTAAAGTTCTGCTATGTGGCGCGGTATTATCCCGTATTGACGCCGGGCAAGAGCAACTCGGTCGC
CGCATACACTATTCTCAGAATGACTTGGTTGAGTACTCACCAGTCACAGAAAAGCATCTTACGGATGGCA
TGACAGTAAGAGAATTATGCAGTGCTGCCATAACCATGAGTGATAACACTGCGGCCAACTTACTTCTGAC
AACGATCGGAGGACCGAAGGAGCTAACCGCTTTTTTGCACAACATGGGGGATCATGTAACTCGCCTTGAT
CGTTGGGAACCGGAGCTGAATGAAGCCATACCAAACGACGAGCGTGACACCACGATGCCTGTAGCAATGG
CAACAACGTTGCGCAAACTATTAACTGGCGAACTACTTACTCTAGCTTCCCGGCAACAATTAATAGACTG
GATGGAGGCGGATAAAGTTGCAGGACCACTTCTGCGCTCGGCCCTTCCGGCTGGCTGGTTTATTGCTGAT
AAATCTGGAGCCGGTGAGCGTGGGTCTCGCGGTATCATTGCAGCACTGGGGCCAGATGGTAAGCCCTCCC
GTATCGTAGTTATCTACACGACGGGGAGTCAGGCAACTATGGATGAACGAAATAGACAGATCGCTGAGAT
AGGTGCCTCACTGATTAAGCATTGGTAACTGTCAGACCAAGTTTACTCATATATACTTTAGATTGATTTA
AAACTTCATTTTTAATTTAAAAGGATCTAGGTGAAGATCCTTTTTGATAATCTCATGACCAAAATCCCTT
AACGTGAGTTTTCGTTCCACTGAGCGTCAGACCCCGTAGAAAAGATCAAAGGATCTTCTTGAGATCCTTT
TTTTCTGCGCGTAATCTGCTGCTTGCAAACAAAAAAACCACCGCTACCAGCGGTGGTTTGTTTGCCGGAT
CAAGAGCTACCAACTCTTTTTCCGAAGGTAACTGGCTTCAGCAGAGCGCAGATACCAAATACTGTTCTTC
TAGTGTAGCCGTAGTTAGGCCACCACTTCAAGAACTCTGTAGCACCGCCTACATACCTCGCTCTGCTAAT
CCTGTTACCAGTGGCTGCTGCCAGTGGCGATAAGTCGTGTCTTACCGGGTTGGACTCAAGACGATAGTTA
CCGGATAAGGCGCAGCGGTCGGGCTGAACGGGGGGTTCGTGCACACAGCCCAGCTTGGAGCGAACGACCT
ACACCGAACTGAGATACCTACAGCGTGAGCTATGAGAAAGCGCCACGCTTCCCGAAGGGAGAAAGGCGGA
CAGGTATCCGGTAAGCGGCAGGGTCGGAACAGGAGAGCGCACGAGGGAGCTTCCAGGGGGAAACGCCTGG
TATCTTTATAGTCCTGTCGGGTTTCGCCACCTCTGACTTGAGCGTCGATTTTTGTGATGCTCGTCAGGGG
GGCGGAGCCTATGGAAAAACGCCAGCAACGCGGCCTTTTTACGGTTCCTGGCCTTTTGCTGGCCTTTTGC
TCACATGGCTCGACAGATCT
Features (pLannotate 1.2.2; 19 found; start..end, strand, type, name):
    140..517     +  enhancer       CMV enhancer: human cytomegalovirus immediate early enhancer
    518..729     +  promoter       CMV promoter: human cytomegalovirus (CMV) immediate early promoter
    890..1022    +  intron         chimeric intron: chimera between introns from human β-globin and immunoglobulin heavy chain genes
   1067..1085    +  promoter       T7 promoter: promoter for bacteriophage T7 RNA polymerase
   1095..2030    +  CDS            hRluc: Renilla luciferase human codon-optimized
   2501..2518    -  promoter       T3 promoter (fragment): promoter for bacteriophage T3 RNA polymerase
   2536..2657    -  polyA_signal   SV40 poly(A) signal: SV40 polyadenylation signal
   2680..2748    -  CDS            large T antigen (fragment): large T antigen from SV40 (simian virus 40)
   2772..2839    +  CDS            lacZα (fragment): LacZα fragment of β-galactosidase; lacZ fragment
   2843..3271    +  rep_origin     f1 ori (sequence partly withheld): f1 bacteriophage origin of replication; arrow indicates direction of (+) strand synthesis
   3299..3350    -  misc_feature   bom (fragment): basis of mobility region from pBR322
   3415..3772    +  promoter       SV40 promoter: SV40 enhancer and early promoter
   3823..4614    +  CDS            neo: KKA2_KLEPN - Also known as kan, nptII. Experimental evidence at protein level: Swiss-Prot protein existence level 1. Resistance to kanamycin, neomycin, paromomycin, ribostamycin, butirosin and gentamicin B. From Klebsiella pneumoniae.
   4681..4729    +  polyA_signal   poly(A) signal: synthetic polyadenylation signal
   4749..4803    -  misc_feature   bom (fragment): basis of mobility region from pBR322
   4905..4940    -  CDS            rop (fragment): Rop protein, which maintains plasmids at low copy number; rop
   5035..5139    +  promoter       AmpR promoter: bla
   5140..6000    +  CDS            AmpR: β-lactamase; bla; confers resistance to ampicillin, carbenicillin, and related antibiotics
   6171..6759    +  rep_origin     ori: high-copy-number ColE1/pMB1/pBR322/pUC origin of replication
