[The description below was written by a language model from this plasmid's Addgene catalogue record and pLannotate feature annotations shown in this document.]
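Description:
pRLCon1-449 is a mammalian Renilla luciferase reporter plasmid built on the pRL-Con backbone and carrying a 449 bp fragment of the human HNF4A 3′UTR. It is propagated in E. coli as a high-copy plasmid through a ColE1/pUC-type origin and selected with ampicillin via the β-lactamase gene. An f1 origin is also present, which in principle allows single-stranded DNA production. The depositor sequence is about 6.8 kb, consistent with the stated backbone plus insert.

The reporter unit is driven by the human cytomegalovirus immediate early enhancer and promoter, followed by a chimeric β-globin/immunoglobulin intron that promotes efficient expression of the spliced transcript. A T7 promoter sits just upstream of the human codon-optimised Renilla luciferase (hRluc) coding sequence. The feature table leaves the interval between the end of hRluc and the T3 promoter fragment and SV40 polyadenylation signal unannotated. Its length and position match the HNF4A 3′UTR fragment, which was cloned between SpeI (destroyed during cloning) and NotI sites. The fragment therefore becomes part of the luciferase mRNA's 3′ untranslated region, so that any elements it contains, such as miRNA target sites, can alter reporter output. A separate cassette with the SV40 enhancer/early promoter, the neomycin phosphotransferase gene and a synthetic poly(A) signal could allow G418 selection in mammalian cells.

According to the depositor, the construct is used to measure the regulatory potential of the 3′UTR, as part of a systematic dissection of the HNF4A 3′UTR. The repository notes small discrepancies between its quality control sequence and the depositor's assembled sequence, which are not expected to affect function.
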