Addgene plasmid #31452: pRLCon1-449
Depositing lab: Gerhart Ryffel. Depositing organization: Universitaetsklinikum Essen. Publication: A systematic analysis of the 3'UTR of HNF4A mRNA reveals an interplay of regulatory elements including miRNA target sites. Wirsing A, Senkel S, Klein-Hitpass L, Ryffel GU. PLoS One. 2011;6(11):e27438. Epub 2011 Nov 30. 10.1371/journal.pone.0027438 PubMed 22140441.
Backbone
  Vector backbone: pRL-Con
  Backbone size w/o insert (bp): 6380
  Vector type: Mammalian Expression, Luciferase
Growth in bacteria
  Bacterial resistance: Ampicillin, 100 μg/mL
  Growth temperature: 37°C
  Growth strain: DH5alpha
  Copy number: High Copy
Gene/Insert
  Gene/Insert name: HNF4A 3'UTR fragment
  Species: H. sapiens (human)
  Insert size (bp): 449
  Entrez Gene: HNF4A (a.k.a. FRTS4, HNF4, HNF4a7, HNF4a8, HNF4a9, HNF4alpha, MODY, MODY1, NR2A1, NR2A21, TCF, TCF-14, TCF14)
  Cloning method: Restriction Enzyme; 5′ cloning site SpeI (destroyed during cloning); 3′ cloning site NotI (not destroyed)
  Sequencing primers: 5′ taacaccgagttcgtgaaggtg
Terms and licenses: Academic/Nonprofit Terms; Industry Terms: Not Available to Industry
Depositor comments: To measure regulatory potential of 3'UTR Please note that there are some small discrepancies between Addgene's quality control sequence and the assembled sequence from the depositor. These discrepancies should not affect the function of the plasmid.
How to cite: pRLCon1-449 was a gift from Gerhart Ryffel (Addgene plasmid # 31452 ; http://n2t.net/addgene:31452 ; RRID:Addgene_31452)
