>Addgene plasmid #31452 | pRLCon1-449 | addgene partial sequence | sequence record 37193 | EBV-rev 5'-GTGGTTTGTCCAAACTCATC-3'
GGGCAGCGGCCGCATGCCCCAAGTGCCACAATTGGACCCAGCCTCACAGGGCTCTGTCTGGACACCATGA
CCGGGGCTAGGAGAGGAGAAGCACCAGGCTAGGGAAGAAGGGAGCTGGGTTTAAGTAAGGCCTCAAGTCA
TCTCCAGGCGGCTGTCCTCTGGGATGAAGTCGGGGGTTGGACATGGATGAAGGTGAAGGTGAAGGCAGTG
GCTTCAACATGGGAAAAGTTGTCCAAGGCAGTAGAGGTCTCCCCAAGTCAAAGTCTTGTTATCCAGAGCA
GGGCGTCAAGGGTGGCAGTGGGATGTGGCCCTTAGGCCATGTTCTCGGGCCCTTCATCCTTCCCATTCCT
GCTCTGGGACTGGTCCTGGCATCACGTCTTCCTTTGCCGTGACCACGTGATCACCAGGTGCTCTCTTAGG
GGGCTGGGGGGAGCCAGTGGAGCCCCCAAGCCCCAGCGGCTTGCTAACTAGTTAGCAAGCCGCTGGGACT
AGNCNCANCGACTGGCTNACTAGTCCCCAGANAANTGCTAACTAGAATTACTGCTCGTTCTTNAGNACGC
GCTCCACGAAGCTCTTGATGTACTTACCCATTTCATCTGGG
